>Addgene plasmid #12864 | DCT.VV.Orf176 | addgene partial sequence | sequence record 19253 | T7 5'-TAATACGACTCACTATAGGG-3'
GTACCCTTCACCGAATTCCAGCTGACCACCATGAGTAAGGTAATCAAGAAGAGAGTTGAAACTTCACCAA
GACCTACTGCATCTAGCGATTCTCTACAGACTTGTGCGGGTGTTATAGAGTATGCAAAATCGATTAGTAA
ATCTAATGCAAAATGTATCGAATACGTTACACTAAATGCTTCTCAATACGCTAATTGTTCGTCTATCTCT
ATAAAACTTACTGATAGTTTATCTAGTCAAATGACTTCCACTTTTATTATGTTGGAAGGAGAGACTAAAC
TTTATAAAAATAAATCTAAACAAGATAGAAGCGATGGATACTTTCTAAAAATAAAAGTTACCGCGGCTAG
TCCTATGTTGTATCAACTTCTAGAAGCCGTCTATGGAAACATTAAGCACAAGGAACGCATTCCAAATTCT
TTGCATAGTCTTTCGGTGGAAACTATTACAGAGAAAACATTTAAGGATGAATCCATCTTCATCAACAAAT
TAAACGGAGCCATGGTAGAATATGTTTCGACTGGAGAATCATCCATTCTCAGATCTATAGAAGGTGAACT
AGAATCACTCAGTAAAAGAGAAAGACAATTGGCCAAGGCAATTATCACACCTGTAGTTTTCTATAGATCC
GGAACGGAAACAAAAATTACATTCGCACTCAAGAAACTAATCATTGATAGAGAAGTGGTGGCTAACGTTA
TCGGACCCTCTGGAGATAGTGAACGTGTATCAATGACT
