[The description below was written by a language model from this plasmid's Addgene catalogue record.]
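Description:
DCT.VV.Orf176 is a mammalian expression plasmid built on the commercial pcDNA 3.1D V5-His-TOPO backbone (about 5.5 kb without insert). It carries an 810 bp vaccinia virus open reading frame that the record annotates as a DNA-binding phosphoprotein, also listed as VV_WR_072. The insert is recorded as flanked by intact BamHI sites at both ends, and it can be read from the upstream T7 priming site. The plasmid is maintained at high copy in E. coli under ampicillin selection. It also carries a neomycin resistance marker, so transfected mammalian cells can be selected with G418.

No feature table is provided and the record does not name the promoter. Vectors of the pcDNA3.1 family generally drive expression from the CMV immediate-early promoter, and this backbone offers optional C-terminal V5 and His tags. The record does not say whether the ORF is in frame with those tags.

The plasmid is one member of a library of individually cloned vaccinia ORFs made for screening. The associated work identified poxvirus determinants recognised by CD8+ T cells, with the aim of informing the design and characterisation of smallpox vaccines. In such screens, each viral ORF is typically expressed in transfected cells so that its products can be tested for T cell recognition. The plasmid and insert names are specific to this library, and the depositors provide a supplementary spreadsheet that maps them to the Copenhagen and WR strain nomenclature. The depositors also caution that the cloned sequence may differ from the canonical GenBank version, so the available quality control sequence and sequencing notes should be checked before relying on exact sequence fidelity.
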