Addgene plasmid #12864: DCT.VV.Orf176
Purpose: This plasmid was designed for screening purposes and may contain discrepancies relative to the current canonical GenBank version of the gene.
Depositing lab: Jack Bennink & Jon Yewdell. Depositing organization: National Institute of Allergy and Infectious Diseases (NIAID). Publication: Identification of poxvirus CD8+ T cell determinants to enable rational design and characterization of smallpox vaccines. Tscharke DC, Karupiah G, Zhou J, Palmore T, Irvine KR, Haeryfar SM, Williams S, Sidney J, Sette A, Bennink JR, Yewdell JW. J Exp Med. 2005 January 3; 201(1): 95–104. 10.1084/jem.20041912 PubMed 15623576.
Backbone
  Vector backbone: pcDNA 3.1D V5-His-TOPO
  Backbone manufacturer: Invitrogen
  Backbone size w/o insert (bp): 5514
  Vector type: Mammalian Expression
  Selectable markers: Neomycin (select with G418)
Growth in bacteria
  Bacterial resistance: Ampicillin, 100 μg/mL
  Growth temperature: 37°C
  Growth strain: DH5alpha
  Copy number: High Copy
Gene/Insert
  Gene/Insert name: VV.Orf176 (alt names: DNA-binding phosphoprotein; VV_WR_072)
  Species: Vaccinia Virus
  Insert size (bp): 810
  GenBank ID: 9790994
  Cloning method: Restriction Enzyme; 5′ cloning site BamHI (not destroyed); 3′ cloning site BamHI (not destroyed)
  Sequencing primers: 5′ Universal T7
Terms and licenses: Academic/Nonprofit Terms; Industry Terms: Not Available to Industry
Depositor comments: Please see the Vaccinia kit page ( https://www.addgene.org/vvorf/ ) for more information. The kit page contains the supplemental VVOrfData spreadsheet, which includes important information about this plasmid. The plasmid and insert names provided here relate only to this library. The name of the ORF (if present) in VACV strain Copenhagen and the name of the ORF (if annotated) in VACV strain WR sequence can be found in VVOrfData spreadsheet. Please note that the amino acid sequence given for each ORF in the spreadsheet may contain some errors. Additionally, changes from the expected sequence may be present in these plasmids. Please see Addgene's quality control sequence and sequencing notes in the VVOrfData spreadsheet before ordering this plasmid.
How to cite: DCT.VV.Orf176 was a gift from Jack Bennink & Jon Yewdell (Addgene plasmid # 12864 ; http://n2t.net/addgene:12864 ; RRID:Addgene_12864)
